>Addgene plasmid #42727 | TAL3264 | depositor partial sequence | sequence record 57847 | TAL3264 sequence 2430 bps
TCTAGAGCTAGCACCATGGACTACAAAGACCATGACGGTGATTATAAAGATCATGACATCGATTACAAGG
ATGACGATGACAAGATGGCCCCCAAGAAGAAGAGGAAGGTGGGCATTCACCGCGGGGTACCTATGGTGGA
CTTGAGGACACTCGGTTATTCGCAACAGCAACAGGAGAAAATCAAGCCTAAGGTCAGGAGCACCGTCGCG
CAACACCACGAGGCGCTTGTGGGGCATGGCTTCACTCATGCGCATATTGTCGCGCTTTCACAGCACCCTG
CGGCGCTTGGGACGGTGGCTGTCAAATACCAAGATATGATTGCGGCCCTGCCCGAAGCCACGCACGAGGC
AATTGTAGGGGTCGGTAAACAGTGGTCGGGAGCGCGAGCACTTGAGGCGCTGCTGACTGTGGCGGGTGAG
CTTAGGGGGCCTCCGCTCCAGCTCGACACCGGGCAGCTGCTGAAGATCGCGAAGAGAGGGGGAGTAACAG
CGGTAGAGGCAGTGCACGCCTGGCGCAATGCGCTCACCGGGGCCCCCTTGAACCTGACCCCAGACCAGGT
AGTCGCAATCGCGTCAAACGGAGGGGGAAAGCAAGCCCTGGAAACCGTGCAAAGGTTGTTGCCGGTCCTT
TGTCAAGACCACGGCCTTACACCGGAGCAAGTCGTGGCCATTGCATCCCACGACGGTGGCAAACAGGCTC
TTGAGACGGTTCAGAGACTTCTCCCAGTTCTCTGTCAAGCCCACGGGCTGACTCCCGATCAAGTTGTAGC
GATTGCGTCGCATGACGGAGGGAAACAAGCATTGGAGACTGTCCAACGGCTCCTTCCCGTGTTGTGTCAA
GCCCACGGTTTGACGCCTGCACAAGTGGTCGCCATCGCCTCCAATATTGGCGGTAAGCAGGCGCTGGAAA
CAGTACAGCGCCTGCTGCCTGTACTGTGCCAGGATCATGGACTGACCCCAGACCAGGTAGTCGCAATCGC
GAACAATAATGGGGGAAAGCAAGCCCTGGAAACCGTGCAAAGGTTGTTGCCGGTCCTTTGTCAAGACCAC
GGCCTTACACCGGAGCAAGTCGTGGCCATTGCAAATAATAACGGTGGCAAACAGGCTCTTGAGACGGTTC
AGAGACTTCTCCCAGTTCTCTGTCAAGCCCACGGGCTGACTCCCGATCAAGTTGTAGCGATTGCGTCGCA
TGACGGAGGGAAACAAGCATTGGAGACTGTCCAACGGCTCCTTCCCGTGTTGTGTCAAGCCCACGGTTTG
ACGCCTGCACAAGTGGTCGCCATCGCCAACAACAACGGCGGTAAGCAGGCGCTGGAAACAGTACAGCGCC
TGCTGCCTGTACTGTGCCAGGATCATGGACTGACCCCAGACCAGGTAGTCGCAATCGCGAACAATAATGG
GGGAAAGCAAGCCCTGGAAACCGTGCAAAGGTTGTTGCCGGTCCTTTGTCAAGACCACGGCCTTACACCG
GAGCAAGTCGTGGCCATTGCAAGCAATGGGGGTGGCAAACAGGCTCTTGAGACGGTTCAGAGACTTCTCC
CAGTTCTCTGTCAAGCCCACGGGCTGACTCCCGATCAAGTTGTAGCGATTGCGAATAACAATGGAGGGAA
ACAAGCATTGGAGACTGTCCAACGGCTCCTTCCCGTGTTGTGTCAAGCCCACGGTTTGACGCCTGCACAA
GTGGTCGCCATCGCCAGCCATGATGGCGGTAAGCAGGCGCTGGAAACAGTACAGCGCCTGCTGCCTGTAC
TGTGCCAGGATCATGGACTGACCCCAGACCAGGTAGTCGCAATCGCGAACAATAATGGGGGAAAGCAAGC
CCTGGAAACCGTGCAAAGGTTGTTGCCGGTCCTTTGTCAAGACCACGGCCTTACACCGGAGCAAGTCGTG
GCCATTGCAAGCAATGGGGGTGGCAAACAGGCTCTTGAGACGGTTCAGAGACTTCTCCCAGTTCTCTGTC
AAGCCCACGGGCTGACTCCCGATCAAGTTGTAGCGATTGCGTCGAACATTGGAGGGAAACAAGCATTGGA
GACTGTCCAACGGCTCCTTCCCGTGTTGTGTCAAGCCCACGGTTTGACGCCTGCACAAGTGGTCGCCATC
GCCTCCAATATTGGCGGTAAGCAGGCGCTGGAAACAGTACAGCGCCTGCTGCCTGTACTGTGCCAGGATC
ATGGACTGACACCCGAACAGGTGGTCGCCATTGCTAATAATAACGGAGGACGGCCAGCCTTGGAGTCCAT
CGTAGCCCAATTGTCCAGGCCCGATCCCGCGTTGGCTGCGTTAACGAATGACCATCTGGTGGCGTTGGCA
TGTCTTGGTGGACGACCCGCGCTCGATGCAGTCAAAAAGGGTCTGCCTCATGCTCCCGCATTGATCAAAA
GAACCAACCGGCGGATTCCCGAGAGAACTTCCCATCGAGTCGCGGGATCC
