>Addgene plasmid #42727 | TAL3264 | addgene partial sequence | sequence record 61027 | JDS-TALEN-F 5'-TAGGGGTCGGTAAACAGTGG-3'
CTGACTGTGGCGGGTGAGCTTAGGGGGCCTCCGCTCCAGCTCGACACCGGGCAGCTGCTGAAGATCGCGA
AGAGAGGGGGAGTAACAGCGGTAGAGGCAGTGCACGCCTGGCGCAATGCGCTCACCGGGGCCCCCTTGAA
CCTGACCCCAGACCAGGTAGTCGCAATCGCGTCAAACGGAGGGGGAAAGCAAGCCCTGGAAACCGTGCAA
AGGTTGTTGCCGGTCCTTTGTCAAGACCACGGCCTTACACCGGAGCAAGTCGTGGCCATTGCATCCCACG
ACGGTGGCAAACAGGCTCTTGAGACGGTTCAGAGACTTCTCCCAGTTCTCTGTCAAGCCCACGGGCTGAC
TCCCGATCAAGTTGTAGCGATTGCGTCGCATGACGGAGGGAAACAAGCATTGGAGACTGTCCAACGGCTC
CTTCCCGTGTTGTGTCAAGCCCACGGTTTGACGCCTGCACAAGTGGTCGCCATCGCCTCCAATATTGGCG
GTAAGCAGGCGCTGGAAACAGTACAGCGCCTGCTGCCTGTACTGTGCCAGGATCATGGACTGACCCCAGA
CCAGGTAGTCGCAATCGCGAACAATAATGGGGGAAAGCAAGCCCTGGAAACCGTGCAAAGGTTGTTGCCG
GTCCTTTGTCAAGACCACGGCCTTACACCGGAGCAAGTCGTGGCCATTGCAAATAATAACGGTGGCAAAC
AGGCTCTTGAGACGGTTCAGAGACTTCTCCCAGTTCTCTGTCAAGCCCACGGGCTGACTCCCGATCAAGT
TGTAGCGATTGCGTCGCATGACGGAGGGAAACAAGCATTGGAGACTGTCCAACGGCTCCTTCCCGTGTTG
TGTCAA
