[The description below was written by a language model from this plasmid's Addgene catalogue record.]
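Description:
TAL3264 is a TALEN expression plasmid built on the JDS74 backbone, a vector of about 6.4 kb classed as a mammalian expression construct that also carries a T7 promoter. It is maintained in E. coli as a high-copy plasmid under ampicillin selection. The record gives no feature table, so the origin of replication and the polyadenylation signal are not explicitly listed, although the use of a BGH reverse sequencing primer suggests a BGH terminator region downstream of the coding sequence.

The insert, about 1.6 kb, is an engineered TAL effector repeat array named ZebrafishCommunity-Fryl-left, designed to recognise an 18-nucleotide site in the zebrafish Fryl gene. It was cloned by restriction enzyme methods into sites that were destroyed in the process, which places the array in frame with elements supplied by the backbone: an N-terminal 3X Flag epitope tag for detection and a C-terminal wild-type FokI nuclease domain. The result is a single open reading frame encoding one TALEN monomer, driven by the CMV promoter for expression in cultured cells. The T7 promoter allows in vitro transcription of mRNA, the usual route for delivering nucleases into zebrafish embryos by injection.

Because FokI cleaves only as a dimer, this "left" monomer is meant to be used with a matching "right" TALEN that binds the opposite strand across a spacer. Together they produce a double-strand break whose error-prone repair generates indel mutations. The construct belongs to a collection made for targeted gene disruption in zebrafish, here aimed at the Fryl locus. The depositor recommends verifying the plasmid by diagnostic restriction digest before use, a sensible precaution given the repetitive nature of TAL arrays.
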