Addgene plasmid #42727: TAL3264
Depositing lab: Keith Joung. Publication: Targeted gene disruption in somatic zebrafish cells using engineered TALENs. Sander JD, Cade L, Khayter C, Reyon D, Peterson RT, Joung JK, Yeh JR. Nat Biotechnol. 2011 Aug 5;29(8):697-8. doi: 10.1038/nbt.1934. PubMed 21822241.
Backbone
  Vector backbone: JDS74
  Backbone manufacturer: Addgene plasmid #32288
  Backbone size w/o insert (bp): 6447
  Vector type: Mammalian Expression ; T7
Growth in bacteria
  Bacterial resistance: Ampicillin, 100 μg/mL
  Growth temperature: 37°C
  Growth strain: XL1 Blue
  Copy number: High Copy
Gene/Insert
  Gene/Insert name: ZebrafishCommunity-Fryl-left (alt name: Fryl)
  Species: D. rerio (zebrafish)
  Insert size (bp): 1640
  Promoter: CMV
  Tag / fusion protein: 3X Flag (N terminal on backbone); WT FOKI (C terminal on backbone)
  Cloning method: Restriction Enzyme; 5′ cloning site N/A (destroyed during cloning); 3′ cloning site N/A (destroyed during cloning)
  Sequencing primers: 5′ CMV-F; 3′ BGH-rev
Terms and licenses: Academic/Nonprofit Terms; Industry Terms: Not Available to Industry
Depositor comments: Target binding site: TTCCAGGCGGTGCGTAAG It is strongly recommended that users perform a diagnostic digest to verify this plasmid prior to use. For example, a double digest of the plasmid with BamHI and KpnI should result in two bands at 2.3kb and 5.8kb.
How to cite: TAL3264 was a gift from Keith Joung (Addgene plasmid # 42727 ; http://n2t.net/addgene:42727 ; RRID:Addgene_42727)
